>Addgene plasmid #162547 | px330-Alb-4 | addgene full sequence | sequence record 324883 | Addgene NGS Result
GAGGGCCTATTTCCCATGATTCCTTCATATTTGCATATACGATACAAGGCTGTTAGAGAGATAATTGGAA
TTAATTTGACTGTAAACACAAAGATATTAGTACAAAATACGTGACGTAGAAAGTAATAATTTCTTGGGTA
GTTTGCAGTTTTAAAATTATGTTTTAAAATGGACTATCATATGCTTACCGTAACTTGAAAGTATTTCGAT
TTCTTGGCTTTATATATCTTGTGGAAAGGACGAAACACCGACAAGAGTGAGATCGCCCATGTTTTAGAGC
TAGAAATAGCAAGTTAAAATAAGGCTAGTCCGTTATCAACTTGAAAAAGTGGCACCGAGTCGGTGCTTTT
TTGTTTTAGAGCTAGAAATAGCAAGTTAAAATAAGGCTAGTCCGTTTTTAGCGCGTGCGCCAATTCTGCA
GACAAATGGCTCTAGAGGTACCCGTTACATAACTTACGGTAAATGGCCCGCCTGGCTGACCGCCCAACGA
CCCCCGCCCATTGACGTCAATAGTAACGCCAATAGGGACTTTCCATTGACGTCAATGGGTGGAGTATTTA
CGGTAAACTGCCCACTTGGCAGTACATCAAGTGTATCATATGCCAAGTACGCCCCCTATTGACGTCAATG
ACGGTAAATGGCCCGCCTGGCATTGTGCCCAGTACATGACCTTATGGGACTTTCCTACTTGGCAGTACAT
CTACGTATTAGTCATCGCTATTACCATGGTCGAGGTGAGCCCCACGTTCTGCTTCACTCTCCCCATCTCC
CCCCCCTCCCCACCCCCAATTTTGTATTTATTTATTTTTTAATTATTTTGTGCAGCGATGGGGGCGGGGG
GGGGGGGGGGGCGCGCGCCRGGSGGGGSGGGGSGGGGSGRGGGGSGGGGSGGGGCGAGGCGGAGAGGTGC
GGCGGCAGCCAATCAGAGCGGCGCGCTCCGAAAGTTTCCTTTTATGGCGAGGCGGCGGCGGCGGCGGCCC
TATAAAAAGCGAAGCGCGCGGCGGGCGGGAGTCGCTGCGCGCTGCCTTCGCCCCGTGCCCCGCTCCGCCG
CCGCCTCGCGCCGCCCGCCCCGGCTCTGACTGACCGCGTTACTCCCACAGGTGAGCGGGCGGGACGGCCC
TTCTCCTCCGGGCTGTAATTAGCTGAGCAAGAGGTAAGGGTTTAAGGGATGGTTGGTTGGTGGGGTATTA
ATGTTTAATTACCTGGAGCACCTGCCTGAAATCACTTTTTTTCAGGTTGGACCGGTGCCACCATGGACTA
TAAGGACCACGACGGAGACTACAAGGATCATGATATTGATTACAAAGACGATGACGATAAGATGGCCCCA
AAGAAGAAGCGGAAGGTCGGTATCCACGGAGTCCCAGCAGCCGACAAGAAGTACAGCATCGGCCTGGACA
TCGGCACCAACTCTGTGGGCTGGGCCGTGATCACCGACGAGTACAAGGTGCCCAGCAAGAAATTCAAGGT
GCTGGGCAACACCGACCGGCACAGCATCAAGAAGAACCTGATCGGAGCCCTGCTGTTCGACAGCGGCGAA
ACAGCCGAGGCCACCCGGCTGAAGAGAACCGCCAGAAGAAGATACACCAGACGGAAGAACCGGATCTGCT
ATCTGCAAGAGATCTTCAGCAACGAGATGGCCAAGGTGGACGACAGCTTCTTCCACAGACTGGAAGAGTC
CTTCCTGGTGGAAGAGGATAAGAAGCACGAGCGGCACCCCATCTTCGGCAACATCGTGGACGAGGTGGCC
TACCACGAGAAGTACCCCACCATCTACCACCTGAGAAAGAAACTGGTGGACAGCACCGACAAGGCCGACC
TGCGGCTGATCTATCTGGCCCTGGCCCACATGATCAAGTTCCGGGGCCACTTCCTGATCGAGGGCGACCT
GAACCCCGACAACAGCGACGTGGACAAGCTGTTCATCCAGCTGGTGCAGACCTACAACCAGCTGTTCGAG
GAAAACCCCATCAACGCCAGCGGCGTGGACGCCAAGGCCATCCTGTCTGCCAGACTGAGCAAGAGCAGAC
GGCTGGAAAATCTGATCGCCCAGCTGCCCGGCGAGAAGAAGAATGGCCTGTTCGGAAACCTGATTGCCCT
GAGCCTGGGCCTGACCCCCAACTTCAAGAGCAACTTCGACCTGGCCGAGGATGCCAAACTGCAGCTGAGC
AAGGACACCTACGACGACGACCTGGACAACCTGCTGGCCCAGATCGGCGACCAGTACGCCGACCTGTTTC
TGGCCGCCAAGAACCTGTCCGACGCCATCCTGCTGAGCGACATCCTGAGAGTGAACACCGAGATCACCAA
GGCCCCCCTGAGCGCCTCTATGATCAAGAGATACGACGAGCACCACCAGGACCTGACCCTGCTGAAAGCT
CTCGTGCGGCAGCAGCTGCCTGAGAAGTACAAAGAGATTTTCTTCGACCAGAGCAAGAACGGCTACGCCG
GCTACATTGACGGCGGAGCCAGCCAGGAAGAGTTCTACAAGTTCATCAAGCCCATCCTGGAAAAGATGGA
CGGCACCGAGGAACTGCTCGTGAAGCTGAACAGAGAGGACCTGCTGCGGAAGCAGCGGACCTTCGACAAC
GGCAGCATCCCCCACCAGATCCACCTGGGAGAGCTGCACGCCATTCTGCGGCGGCAGGAAGATTTTTACC
CATTCCTGAAGGACAACCGGGAAAAGATCGAGAAGATCCTGACCTTCCGCATCCCCTACTACGTGGGCCC
TCTGGCCAGGGGAAACAGCAGATTCGCCTGGATGACCAGAAAGAGCGAGGAAACCATCACCCCCTGGAAC
TTCGAGGAAGTGGTGGACAAGGGCGCTTCCGCCCAGAGCTTCATCGAGCGGATGACCAACTTCGATAAGA
ACCTGCCCAACGAGAAGGTGCTGCCCAAGCACAGCCTGCTGTACGAGTACTTCACCGTGTATAACGAGCT
GACCAAAGTGAAATACGTGACCGAGGGAATGAGAAAGCCCGCCTTCCTGAGCGGCGAGCAGAAAAAGGCC
ATCGTGGACCTGCTGTTCAAGACCAACCGGAAAGTGACCGTGAAGCAGCTGAAAGAGGACTACTTCAAGA
AAATCGAGTGCTTCGACTCCGTGGAAATCTCCGGCGTGGAAGATCGGTTCAACGCCTCCCTGGGCACATA
CCACGATCTGCTGAAAATTATCAAGGACAAGGACTTCCTGGACAATGAGGAAAACGAGGACATTCTGGAA
GATATCGTGCTGACCCTGACACTGTTTGAGGACAGAGAGATGATCGAGGAACGGCTGAAAACCTATGCCC
ACCTGTTCGACGACAAAGTGATGAAGCAGCTGAAGCGGCGGAGATACACCGGCTGGGGCAGGCTGAGCCG
GAAGCTGATCAACGGCATCCGGGACAAGCAGTCCGGCAAGACAATCCTGGATTTCCTGAAGTCCGACGGC
TTCGCCAACAGAAACTTCATGCAGCTGATCCACGACGACAGCCTGACCTTTAAAGAGGACATCCAGAAAG
CCCAGGTGTCCGGCCAGGGCGATAGCCTGCACGAGCACATTGCCAATCTGGCCGGCAGCCCCGCCATTAA
GAAGGGCATCCTGCAGACAGTGAAGGTGGTGGACGAGCTCGTGAAAGTGATGGGCCGGCACAAGCCCGAG
AACATCGTGATCGAAATGGCCAGAGAGAACCAGACCACCCAGAAGGGACAGAAGAACAGCCGCGAGAGAA
TGAAGCGGATCGAAGAGGGCATCAAAGAGCTGGGCAGCCAGATCCTGAAAGAACACCCCGTGGAAAACAC
CCAGCTGCAGAACGAGAAGCTGTACCTGTACTACCTGCAGAATGGGCGGGATATGTACGTGGACCAGGAA
CTGGACATCAACCGGCTGTCCGACTACGATGTGGACCATATCGTGCCTCAGAGCTTTCTGAAGGACGACT
CCATCGACAACAAGGTGCTGACCAGAAGCGACAAGAACCGGGGCAAGAGCGACAACGTGCCCTCCGAAGA
GGTCGTGAAGAAGATGAAGAACTACTGGCGGCAGCTGCTGAACGCCAAGCTGATTACCCAGAGAAAGTTC
GACAATCTGACCAAGGCCGAGAGAGGCGGCCTGAGCGAACTGGATAAGGCCGGCTTCATCAAGAGACAGC
TGGTGGAAACCCGGCAGATCACAAAGCACGTGGCACAGATCCTGGACTCCCGGATGAACACTAAGTACGA
CGAGAATGACAAGCTGATCCGGGAAGTGAAAGTGATCACCCTGAAGTCCAAGCTGGTGTCCGATTTCCGG
AAGGATTTCCAGTTTTACAAAGTGCGCGAGATCAACAACTACCACCACGCCCACGACGCCTACCTGAACG
CCGTCGTGGGAACCGCCCTGATCAAAAAGTACCCTAAGCTGGAAAGCGAGTTCGTGTACGGCGACTACAA
GGTGTACGACGTGCGGAAGATGATCGCCAAGAGCGAGCAGGAAATCGGCAAGGCTACCGCCAAGTACTTC
TTCTACAGCAACATCATGAACTTTTTCAAGACCGAGATTACCCTGGCCAACGGCGAGATCCGGAAGCGGC
CTCTGATCGAGACAAACGGCGAAACCGGGGAGATCGTGTGGGATAAGGGCCGGGATTTTGCCACCGTGCG
GAAAGTGCTGAGCATGCCCCAAGTGAATATCGTGAAAAAGACCGAGGTGCAGACAGGCGGCTTCAGCAAA
GAGTCTATCCTGCCCAAGAGGAACAGCGATAAGCTGATCGCCAGAAAGAAGGACTGGGACCCTAAGAAGT
ACGGCGGCTTCGACAGCCCCACCGTGGCCTATTCTGTGCTGGTGGTGGCCAAAGTGGAAAAGGGCAAGTC
CAAGAAACTGAAGAGTGTGAAAGAGCTGCTGGGGATCACCATCATGGAAAGAAGCAGCTTCGAGAAGAAT
CCCATCGACTTTCTGGAAGCCAAGGGCTACAAAGAAGTGAAAAAGGACCTGATCATCAAGCTGCCTAAGT
ACTCCCTGTTCGAGCTGGAAAACGGCCGGAAGAGAATGCTGGCCTCTGCCGGCGAACTGCAGAAGGGAAA
CGAACTGGCCCTGCCCTCCAAATATGTGAACTTCCTGTACCTGGCCAGCCACTATGAGAAGCTGAAGGGC
TCCCCCGAGGATAATGAGCAGAAACAGCTGTTTGTGGAACAGCACAAGCACTACCTGGACGAGATCATCG
AGCAGATCAGCGAGTTCTCCAAGAGAGTGATCCTGGCCGACGCTAATCTGGACAAAGTGCTGTCCGCCTA
CAACAAGCACCGGGATAAGCCCATCAGAGAGCAGGCCGAGAATATCATCCACCTGTTTACCCTGACCAAT
CTGGGAGCCCCTGCCGCCTTCAAGTACTTTGACACCACCATCGACCGGAAGAGGTACACCAGCACCAAAG
AGGTGCTGGACGCCACCCTGATCCACCAGAGCATCACCGGCCTGTACGAGACACGGATCGACCTGTCTCA
GCTGGGAGGCGACAAAAGGCCGGCGGCCACGAAAAAGGCCGGCCAGGCAAAAAAGAAAAAGTAAGAATTC
CTAGAGCTCGCTGATCAGCCTCGACTGTGCCTTCTAGTTGCCAGCCATCTGTTGTTTGCCCCTCCCCCGT
GCCTTCCTTGACCCTGGAAGGTGCCACTCCCACTGTCCTTTCCTAATAAAATGAGGAAATTGCATCGCAT
TGTCTGAGTAGGTGTCATTCTATTCTGGGGGGTGGGGTGGGGCAGGACAGCAAGGGGGAGGATTGGGAAG
AGAATAGCAGGCATGCTGGGGAGCGGCCGCAGGAACCCCTAGTGATGGAGTTGGCCACTCCCTCTCTGCG
CGCTCGCTCGCTCACTGAGGCCGGGCGACCAAAGGTCGCCCGACGCCCGGGCTTTGCCCGGGCGGCCTCA
GTGAGCGAGCGAGCGCGCAGCTGCCTGCAGGGGCGCCTGATGCGGTATTTTCTCCTTACGCATCTGTGCG
GTATTTCACACCGCATA
[95 nt withheld, positions 5968-6062]
T
[46 nt withheld, positions 6064-6109]
C
[141 nt withheld, positions 6111-6251]
CCTTTGACGTTGGAGTCCACGTTCTTT
[37 nt withheld, positions 6279-6315]
ACTCTATCTCGGGCTATTCTTTTGATTTATAAGGGATTTTGCCGATTTCGGTCTATTGGTTAAAAAATGA
GCTGATTTAACAAAAATTTAACGCGAATTTTAACAAAATATTAACGTTTACAATTTTATGGTGCACTCTC
AGTACAATCTGCTCTGATGCCGCATAGTTAAGCCAGCCCCGACACCCGCCAACACCCGCTGACGCGCCCT
GACGGGCTTGTCTGCTCCCGGCATCCGCTTACAGACAAGCTGTGACCGTCTCCGGGAGCTGCATGTGTCA
GAGGTTTTCACCGTCATCACCGAAACGCGCGAGACGAAAGGGCCTCGTGATACGCCTATTTTTATAGGTT
AATGTCATGATAATAATGGTTTCTTAGACGTCAGGTGGCACTTTTCGGGGAAATGTGCGCGGAACCCCTA
TTTGTTTATTTTTCTAAATACATTCAAATATGTATCCGCTCATGAGACAATAACCCTGATAAATGCTTCA
ATAATATTGAAAAAGGAAGAGTATGAGTATTCAACATTTCCGTGTCGCCCTTATTCCCTTTTTTGCGGCA
TTTTGCCTTCCTGTTTTTGCTCACCCAGAAACGCTGGTGAAAGTAAAAGATGCTGAAGATCAGTTGGGTG
CACGAGTGGGTTACATCGAACTGGATCTCAACAGCGGTAAGATCCTTGAGAGTTTTCGCCCCGAAGAACG
TTTTCCAATGATGAGCACTTTTAAAGTTCTGCTATGTGGCGCGGTATTATCCCGTATTGACGCCGGGCAA
GAGCAACTCGGTCGCCGCATACACTATTCTCAGAATGACTTGGTTGAGTACTCACCAGTCACAGAAAAGC
ATCTTACGGATGGCATGACAGTAAGAGAATTATGCAGTGCTGCCATAACCATGAGTGATAACACTGCGGC
CAACTTACTTCTGACAACGATCGGAGGACCGAAGGAGCTAACCGCTTTTTTGCACAACATGGGGGATCAT
GTAACTCGCCTTGATCGTTGGGAACCGGAGCTGAATGAAGCCATACCAAACGACGAGCGTGACACCACGA
TGCCTGTAGCAATGGCAACAACGTTGCGCAAACTATTAACTGGCGAACTACTTACTCTAGCTTCCCGGCA
ACAATTAATAGACTGGATGGAGGCGGATAAAGTTGCAGGACCACTTCTGCGCTCGGCCCTTCCGGCTGGC
TGGTTTATTGCTGATAAATCTGGAGCCGGTGAGCGTGGAAGCCGCGGTATCATTGCAGCACTGGGGCCAG
ATGGTAAGCCCTCCCGTATCGTAGTTATCTACACGACGGGGAGTCAGGCAACTATGGATGAACGAAATAG
ACAGATCGCTGAGATAGGTGCCTCACTGATTAAGCATTGGTAACTGTCAGACCAAGTTTACTCATATATA
CTTTAGATTGATTTAAAACTTCATTTTTAATTTAAAAGGATCTAGGTGAAGATCCTTTTTGATAATCTCA
TGACCAAAATCCCTTAACGTGAGTTTTCGTTCCACTGAGCGTCAGACCCCGTAGAAAAGATCAAAGGATC
TTCTTGAGATCCTTTTTTTCTGCGCGTAATCTGCTGCTTGCAAACAAAAAAACCACCGCTACCAGCGGTG
GTTTGTTTGCCGGATCAAGAGCTACCAACTCTTTTTCCGAAGGTAACTGGCTTCAGCAGAGCGCAGATAC
CAAATACTGTTCTTCTAGTGTAGCCGTAGTTAGGCCACCACTTCAAGAACTCTGTAGCACCGCCTACATA
CCTCGCTCTGCTAATCCTGTTACCAGTGGCTGCTGCCAGTGGCGATAAGTCGTGTCTTACCGGGTTGGAC
TCAAGACGATAGTTACCGGATAAGGCGCAGCGGTCGGGCTGAACGGGGGGTTCGTGCACACAGCCCAGCT
TGGAGCGAACGACCTACACCGAACTGAGATACCTACAGCGTGAGCTATGAGAAAGCGCCACGCTTCCCGA
AGGGAGAAAGGCGGACAGGTATCCGGTAAGCGGCAGGGTCGGAACAGGAGAGCGCACGAGGGAGCTTCCA
GGGGGAAACGCCTGGTATCTTTATAGTCCTGTCGGGTTTCGCCACCTCTGACTTGAGCGTCGATTTTTGT
GATGCTCGTCAGGGGGGCGGAGCCTATGGAAAAACGCCAGCAACGCGGCCTTTTTACGGTTCCTGGCCTT
TTGCTGGCCTTTTGCTCACATGT
Features (pLannotate 1.2.2; 18 found; start..end, strand, type, name):
      1..241     +  promoter       U6 promoter: RNA polymerase III promoter for human U6 snRNA
    271..346     +  misc_RNA       gRNA scaffold: guide RNA scaffold for the Streptococcus pyogenes CRISPR/Cas9 system
    353..396     +  misc_RNA       gRNA scaffold (fragment): guide RNA scaffold for the Streptococcus pyogenes CRISPR/Cas9 system
    443..728     +  enhancer       CMV enhancer: human cytomegalovirus immediate early enhancer; contains an 18-bp deletion relative to the standard CMV enhancer
    730..1007    +  promoter       chicken β-actin promoter: No description available
   1008..1235    +  intron         hybrid intron: hybrid between chicken β-actin (CBA) and minute virus of mice (MMV) introns (Gray et al., 2011)
   1373..2974    +  CDS            Cas9(N): N-terminal portion of Streptococcus pyogenes Cas9 (Zetsche et al., 2015)
   2975..5473    +  CDS            Cas9(C): C-terminal portion of Streptococcus pyogenes Cas9 (Zetsche et al., 2015)
   5474..5521    +  CDS            nucleoplasmin NLS: bipartite nuclear localization signal from nucleoplasmin
   5555..5666    +  polyA_signal   bGH poly(A) signal: bovine growth hormone polyadenylation signal
   5771..5911    +  repeat_region  AAV2 ITR: inverted terminal repeat of adeno-associated virus serotype 2 inverted
   5916..5967    -  misc_feature   bom (fragment): basis of mobility region from pBR322
   5986..6441    +  rep_origin     f1 ori (sequence partly withheld): f1 bacteriophage origin of replication; arrow indicates direction of (+) strand synthesis
   6442..6491    -  misc_feature   bom (fragment): basis of mobility region from pBR322
   6593..6628    -  CDS            rop (fragment): Rop protein, which maintains plasmids at low copy number; rop
   6723..6827    +  promoter       AmpR promoter: bla
   6828..7688    +  CDS            AmpR: β-lactamase; bla; confers resistance to ampicillin, carbenicillin, and related antibiotics
   7859..8447    +  rep_origin     ori: high-copy-number ColE1/pMB1/pBR322/pUC origin of replication
