[The description below was written by a language model from this plasmid's Addgene catalogue record and pLannotate feature annotations shown in this document.]
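Description:
px330-Alb-4 is an all-in-one CRISPR/Cas9 mammalian expression plasmid built on the px330 backbone, carrying a single guide RNA directed against the mouse albumin gene (Alb). The full sequenced record is about 8.5 kb. It is propagated in bacteria through a high-copy ColE1/pUC-type origin and selected with ampicillin via the β-lactamase (AmpR) gene and its own promoter. An f1 phage origin is also present, along with short remnant fragments of the pBR322 bom and rop regions. No mammalian selection marker or fluorescent reporter appears in the feature table.

The plasmid contains two expression units. In the first, the human U6 RNA polymerase III promoter drives the 20-nt Alb-targeting spacer, which was cloned between two BbsI sites (both destroyed in the process) immediately upstream of the Streptococcus pyogenes guide RNA scaffold. A second, partial scaffold fragment is annotated just downstream. In the second unit, a hybrid promoter made of the CMV enhancer, the chicken β-actin promoter and a hybrid intron drives S. pyogenes Cas9. The annotation tool splits Cas9 into contiguous N- and C-terminal portions that together form one continuous coding region, followed by a C-terminal nucleoplasmin nuclear localization signal and a bovine growth hormone polyadenylation signal. A single AAV2 inverted terminal repeat lies after the cassette; with only one ITR annotated, the plasmid is not configured as an AAV packaging vector.

Delivering the plasmid to mouse cells supplies both nuclease and guide, allowing Cas9-mediated cleavage at the Alb locus. The record gives the purpose only as an sgRNA targeting Alb, and the associated publication concerns cooperating cancer driver genes in hepatocellular carcinoma.
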