Addgene plasmid #162547: px330-Alb-4
Purpose: sgRNA targeting Alb
Depositing lab: Amaia Lujambio. Depositing organization: Icahn School of Medicine at Mount Sinai. Publication: Cooperation between distinct cancer driver genes underlies inter-tumor heterogeneity in hepatocellular carcinoma. Molina-Sanchez P, Ruiz de Galarreta M, Yao MA, Lindblad KE, Bresnahan E, Bitterman E, Martin TC, Rubenstein T, Nie K, Golas J, Choudhary S, Barcena-Varela M, Elmas A, Miguela V, Ding Y, Kan Z, Grinspan LT, Huang KL, Parsons RE, Shields DJ, Rollins RA, Lujambio A. Gastroenterology. 2020 Aug 16. pii: S0016-5085(20)35054-X. doi: 10.1053/j.gastro.2020.08.015. PubMed 32814112.
Backbone
  Vector backbone: px330
  Backbone manufacturer: Feng Zhang lab (Addgene plasmid # 42230)
  Backbone size w/o insert (bp): 8500
  Vector type: Mammalian Expression
Growth in bacteria
  Bacterial resistance: Ampicillin, 100 μg/mL
  Growth temperature: 37°C
  Growth strain: NEB Stable
  Copy number: Unknown
Gene/Insert
  Gene/Insert name: sgRNA targeting Alb
  gRNA/shRNA sequence: ACAAGAGTGAGATCGCCCAT
  Species: M. musculus (mouse)
  Mutation: None
  Entrez Gene: Alb (a.k.a. Alb-1, Alb1, BCL001, BCL002, BPL001)
  Promoter: U6
  Cloning method: Restriction Enzyme; 5′ cloning site BbsI (destroyed during cloning); 3′ cloning site BbsI (destroyed during cloning)
  Sequencing primers: 5′ hU6-F
Terms and licenses: Academic/Nonprofit Terms; Industry Terms: Not Available to Industry
How to cite: px330-Alb-4 was a gift from Amaia Lujambio (Addgene plasmid # 162547 ; http://n2t.net/addgene:162547 ; RRID:Addgene_162547)
